>Addgene plasmid #229491 | JD135 | addgene full sequence | sequence record 456052 | Addgene NGS Result
CTTCCCTCTAGTGGTCATAACAGCAGCTTCAGCTACCTCTCAATTCAAAAAACCCCTCAAGACCCGTTTA
GAGGCCCCAAGGGGTTATGCTATCAATCGTTGCGTTACACACACAAAAAACCAACACACATCCATCTTCG
ATGGATAGCGATTTTATTATCTAACTGCTGATCGAGTGTAGCCAGATCTCGTGAGGCTCCGGTGCCCGTC
AGTGGGCAGAGCGCACATCGCCCACAGTCCCCGAGAAGTTGGGGGGAGGGGTCGGCAATTGAACCGGTGC
CTAGAGAAGGTGGCGCGGGGTAAACTGGGAAAGTGATGTCGTGTACTGGCTCCGCCTTTTTCCCGAGGGT
GGGGGAGAACCGTATATAAGTGCACTAGTCGCCGTGAACGTTCTTTTTCGCAACGGGTTTGCCGCCAGAA
CACAGGTAAGTGCCGTGTGTGGTTCCCGCGGGCCTGGCCTCTTTACGGGTTATGGCCCTTGCGTGCCTTG
AATTACTTCCACCTGGCTGCAGTACGTGATTCTTGATCCCGAGCTTCGGGTTGGAAGTGGGTGGGAGAGT
TCGTGGCCTTGCGCTTAAGGAGCCCCTTCGCCTCGTGCTTGAGTTGTGGCCTGGCCTGGGCGCTGGGGCC
GCCGCGTGCGAATCTGGTGGCACCTTCGCGCCTGTCTCGCTGCTTTCGATAAGTCTCTAGCCATTTAAAA
TTTTTGATGACCTGCTGCGACGCTTTTTTTCTGGCAAGATAGTCTTGTAAATGCGGGCCAAGATCAGCAC
ACTGGTATTTCGGTTTTTGGGGCCGCGGGCGGCGACGGGGCCCGTGCGTCCCAGCGCACATGTTCGGCGA
GGCGGGGCCTGCGAGCGCGGCCACCGAGAATCGGACGGGGGTAGTCTCAAGCTGCCCGGCCTGCTCTGGT
GCCTGGCCTCGCGCCGCCGTGTATCGCCCCGCCCTGGGCGGCAAGGCTGGCCCGGTCGGCACCAGTTGCG
TGAGCGGAAAGATGGCCGCTTCCCGGCCCTGCTGCAGGGAGCACAAAATGGAGGACGCGGCGCTCGGGAG
AGCGGGCGGGTGAGTCACCCACACAAAGGAAAAGGGCCTTTCCGTCCTCAGCCGTCGCTTCATGTGACTC
CACGGAGTACCGGGCGCCGTCCAGGCACCTCGATTAGTTCTCCAGCTTTTGGAGTACGTCGTCTTTAGGT
TGGGGGGAGGGGTTTTATGCGATGGAGTTTCCCCACACTGAGTGGGTGGAGACTGAAGTTAGGCCAGCTT
GGCACTTGATGTAATTCTCCTTGGAATTTGCCCTTTTTGAGTTTGGATCTTGGTTCATTCTCAAGCCTCA
GACAGTGGTTCAAAGTTTTTTTCTTCCATTTCAGGTGTCGTGAAAACTACCCCTAAAAGCCAAAAGATCT
TTGTCGATCCTACCATCCACTCGACACACCCGCCAGCGGCCGCTGCCAAGCTTCCGAGCTCTCGAATTCA
TCTTGGCTGAGGAATCTTCTAACAATTTAGAGCTTAAAAACGCCCACGAGGCGGAGAACGAAATATCCAG
AGAGACGTTAGAAACGTTCAAAAACGTTCACCGGTAGGGCCACCATGGAGTCAGTCGAGAAGAAGGACAG
CCTAACCGCCCCCTCTGAGTTCGCCACCACCGCCTCCACCGATGCCGCCAACGCGCCTACCACCTTCCCC
GTCGAGGCACCCCCGCTTGAGGAGGAGGAAGTGATTATCGAGCAGGACCCAGGTTTTGTAAGCGAAGACG
ACGAGGACCGCTCAGTACCAACAGAGGATAAAAAGCAAGACCAGGACAACGCAGAGGCAAACGAGGAACA
AGTCGGGCGGGGGGACGAAAGGCATGGCGACTACCTAGATGTGGGAGACGACGTGCTGTTGAAGCATCTG
CAGCGCCAGTGCGCCATTATCTGCGACGCGTTGCAAGAGCGCAGCGATGTGCCCCTCGCCATAGCGGATG
TCAGCCTTGCCTACGAACGCCACCTATTCTCACCGCGCGTACCCCCCAAACGCCAAGAAAACGGCACATG
CGAGCCCAACCCGCGCCTCAACTTCTACCCCGTATTTGCCGTGCCAGAGGTGCTTGCCACCTATCACATC
TTTTTCCAAAACTGCAAGATACCCCTATCCTGCCGTGCCAACCGCAGCCGAGCGGACAAGCAGCTGGCCT
TGCGGCAGGGCGCTGTCATACCTGATATCGCCTCGCTCAACGAAGTGCCAAAAATCTTTGAGGGTCTTGG
ACGCGACGAGAAGCGCGCGGCAAACGCTCTGCAACAGGAAAACAGCGAAAATGAAAGTCACTCTGGAGTG
TTGGTGGAACTCGAGGGTGACAACGCGCGCCTAGCCGTACTAAAACGCAGCATCGAGGTCACCCACTTTG
CCTACCCGGCACTTAACCTACCCCCCAAGGTCATGAGCACAGTCATGAGTGAGCTGATCGTGCGCCGTGC
GCAGCCCCTGGAGAGGGATGCAAATTTGCAAGAACAAACAGAGGAGGGCCTACCCGCAGTTGGCGACGAG
CAGCTAGCGCGCTGGCTTCAAACGCGCGAGCCTGCCGACTTGGAGGAGCGACGCAAACTAATGATGGCCG
CAGTGCTCGTTACCGTGGAGCTTGAGTGCATGCAGCGGTTCTTTGCTGACCCGGAGATGCAGCGCAAGCT
AGAGGAAACATTGCACTACACCTTTCGACAGGGCTACGTACGCCAGGCCTGCAAGATCTCCAACGTGGAG
CTCTGCAACCTGGTCTCCTACCTTGGAATTTTGCACGAAAACCGCCTTGGGCAAAACGTGCTTCATTCCA
CGCTCAAGGGCGAGGCGCGCCGCGACTACGTCCGCGACTGCGTTTACTTATTTCTATGCTACACCTGGCA
GACGGCCATGGGCGTTTGGCAGCAGTGCTTGGAGGAGTGCAACCTCAAGGAGCTGCAGAAACTGCTAAAG
CAAAACTTGAAGGACCTATGGACGGCCTTCAACGAGCGCTCCGTGGCCGCGCACCTGGCGGACATCATTT
TCCCCGAACGCCTGCTTAAAACCCTGCAACAGGGTCTGCCAGACTTCACCAGTCAAAGCATGTTGCAGAA
CTTTAGGAACTTTATCCTAGAGCGCTCAGGAATCTTGCCCGCCACCTGCTGTGCACTTCCTAGCGACTTT
GTGCCCATTAAGTACCGCGAATGCCCTCCGCCGCTTTGGGGCCACTGCTACCTTCTGCAGCTAGCCAACT
ACCTTGCCTACCACTCTGACATAATGGAAGACGTGAGCGGTGACGGTCTACTGGAGTGTCACTGTCGCTG
CAACCTATGCACCCCGCACCGCTCCCTGGTTTGCAATTCGCAGCTGCTTAACGAAAGTCAAATTATCGGT
ACCTTTGAGCTGCAGGGTCCCTCGCCTGACGAAAAGTCCGCGGCTCCGGGGTTGAAACTCACTCCGGGGC
TGTGGACGTCGGCTTACCTTCGCAAATTTGTACCTGAGGACTACCACGCCCACGAGATTAGGTTCTACGA
AGACCAATCCCGCCCGCCTAATGCGGAGCTTACCGCCTGCGTCATTACCCAGGGCCACATTCTTGGCCAA
TTGCAAGCCATCAACAAAGCCCGCCAAGAGTTTCTGCTACGAAAGGGACGGGGGGTTTACTTGGACCCCC
AGTCCGGCGAGGAGCTCAACCCAATCCCCCCGCCGCCGCAGCCCTATCAGCAGCAGCCGCGGGCCCTTGC
TTCCCAGGATGGCACCCAAAAAGAAGCTGCAGCTGCCGCCGCCACCCACGGACGAGGAGGAATACTGGGA
CAGTCAGGCAGAGGAGGTTTTGGACGAGGAGGAGGAGGACATGATGGAAGACTGGGAGAGCCTAGACGAG
GAAGCTTCCGAGGTCGAAGAGGTGTCAGACGAAACACCGTCACCCTCGGTCGCATTCCCCTCGCCGGCGC
CCCAGAAATCGGCAACCGGTTCCAGCATGGCTACAACCTCCGCTCCTCAGGCGCCGCCGGCACTGCCCGT
TCGCCGACCCAACCGTAGCCTAGGCTTGACTGACTGAGATACAGCGTACCTTCAGCTCACAGACATGATA
AGATACATTGATGAGTTTGGACAAACCACAACTAGAATGCAGTGAAAAAAATGCTTTATTTGTGAAATTT
GTGATGCTATTGCTTTATTTGTAACCATTATAAGCTGCAATAAACAAGTTAACAACAACAATTGCATTCA
TTTTATGTTTCAGGTTCAGGGGGAGGTGTGGGAGGTTTTTTAAAGCAAGTAAAACCTCTACAAATGTGGT
ATTGGCCCATCTCTATCGGTATCGTAGCATAACCCCTTGGGGCCTCTAAACGGGTCTTGAGGGGTTTTTT
GTGCCCCTCGGGCCGGATTGCTATCTACCGGCATTGGCGCAGAAAAAAATGCCTGATGCGACGCTGCGCG
TCTTATACTCCCACATATGCCAGATTCAGCAACGGATACGGCTTCCCCAACTTGCCCACTTCCATACGTG
TCCTCCTTACCAGAAATTTATCCTTAAGGTCGTCAGCTATCCTGCAGGCGATCTCTCGATTTCGATCAAG
ACATTCCTTTAATGGTCTTTTCTGGACACCACTAGGGGTCAGAAGTAGTTCATCAAACTTTCTTCCCTCC
CTAATCTCATTGGTTACCTTGGGCTATCGAAACTTAATTAACCAGTCAAGTCAGCTACTTGGCGAGATCG
ACTTGTCTGGGTTTCGACTACGCTCAGAATTGCGTCAGTCAAGTTCGATCTGGTCCTTGCTATTGCACCC
GTTCTCCGATTACGAGTTTCATTTAAATCATGTGAGCAAAAGGCCAGCAAAAGGCCAGGAACCGTAAAAA
GGCCGCGTTGCTGGCGTTTTTCCATAGGCTCCGCCCCCCTGACGAGCATCACAAAAATCGACGCTCAAGT
CAGAGGTGGCGAAACCCGACAGGACTATAAAGATACCAGGCGTTTCCCCCTGGAAGCTCCCTCGTGCGCT
CTCCTGTTCCGACCCTGCCGCTTACCGGATACCTGTCCGCCTTTCTCCCTTCGGGAAGCGTGGCGCTTTC
TCATAGCTCACGCTGTAGGTATCTCAGTTCGGTGTAGGTCGTTCGCTCCAAGCTGGGCTGTGTGCACGAA
CCCCCCGTTCAGCCCGACCGCTGCGCCTTATCCGGTAACTATCGTCTTGAGTCCAACCCGGTAAGACACG
ACTTATCGCCACTGGCAGCAGCCACTGGTAACAGGATTAGCAGAGCGAGGTATGTAGGCGGTGCTACAGA
GTTCTTGAAGTGGTGGCCTAACTACGGCTACACTAGAAGAACAGTATTTGGTATCTGCGCTCTGCTGAAG
CCAGTTACCTTCGGAAAAAGAGTTGGTAGCTCTTGATCCGGCAAACAAACCACCGCTGGTAGCGGTGGTT
TTTTTGTTTGCAAGCAGCAGATTACGCGCAGAAAAAAAGGATCTCAAGAAGATCCTTTGATCTTTTCTAC
GGGGTCTGACGCTCAGTGGAACGAAAACTCACGTTAAGGGATTTTGGTCATGAGATTATCAAAAAGGATC
TTCACCTAGATCCTTTTAAATTAAAAATGAAGTTTTAAATCAATCTAAAGTATATATGAGTAAACTTGGT
CTGACAGTTACCAATGCTTAATCAGTGAGGCACCTATCTCAGCGATCTGTCTATTTCGTTCATCCATAGT
TGCATTTAAATTTCCGAACTCTCCAAGGCCCTCGTCGGAAAATCTTCAAACCTTTCGTCCGATCCATCTT
GCAGGCTACCTCTCGAACGAACTATCGCAAGTCTCTTGGCCGGCCTTGCGCCTTGGCTATTGCTTGGCAG
CGCCTATCGCCAGGTATTACTCCAATCCCGAATATCCGAGATCGGGATCACCCGAGAGAAGTTCAACCTA
CATCCTCAATCCCGATCTATCCGAGATCCGAGGAATATCGAAATCGGGGCGCGCCTGGTGTACCGAGAAC
GATCCTCTCAGTGCGAGTCTCGACGATCCATATCGTTGCTTGGCAGTCAGCCAGTCGGAATCCAGCTTGG
GACCCAGGAAGTCCAATCGTCAGATATTGTACTCAAGCCTGGTCACGGCAGCGTACCGATCTGTTTAAAC
CTAGATATTGATAGTCTGATCGGTCAACGTATAATCGAGTCCTAGCTTTTGCAAACATCTATCAAGAGAC
AGGATCAGCAGGAGGCTTTCGCATGAGTATTCAACATTTCCGTGTCGCCCTTATTCCCTTTTTTGCGGCA
TTTTGCCTTCCTGTTTTTGCTCACCCAGAAACGCTGGTGAAAGTAAAAGATGCTGAAGATCAGTTGGGTG
CGCGAGTGGGTTACATCGAACTGGATCTCAACAGCGGTAAGATCCTTGAGAGTTTTCGCCCCGAAGAACG
CTTTCCAATGATGAGCACTTTTAAAGTTCTGCTATGTGGCGCGGTATTATCCCGTATTGACGCCGGGCAA
GAGCAACTCGGTCGCCGCATACACTATTCTCAGAATGACTTGGTTGAGTATTCACCAGTCACAGAAAAGC
ATCTTACGGATGGCATGACAGTAAGAGAATTATGCAGTGCTGCCATAACCATGAGTGATAACACTGCGGC
CAACTTACTTCTGACAACGATTGGAGGACCGAAGGAGCTAACCGCTTTTTTGCACAACATGGGGGATCAT
GTAACTCGCCTTGATCGTTGGGAACCGGAGCTGAATGAAGCCATACCAAACGACGAGCGTGACACCACGA
TGCCTGTAGCAATGGCAACAACCTTGCGTAAACTATTAACTGGCGAACTACTTACTCTAGCTTCCCGGCA
ACAGTTGATAGACTGGATGGAGGCGGATAAAGTTGCAGGACCACTTCTGCGCTCGGCCCTTCCGGCTGGC
TGGTTTATTGCTGATAAATCTGGAGCCGGTGAGCGTGGGTCTCGCGGTATCATTGCAGCACTGGGGCCAG
ATGGTAAGCCCTCCCGTATCGTAGTTATCTACACGACGGGGAGTCAGGCAACTATGGATGAACGAAATAG
ACAGATCGCTGAGATAGGTGCCTCACTGATTAAGCATTGGTAACCGATTCTAGGTGCATTGGCGCAGAAA
AAAATGCCTGATGCGACGCTGCGCGTCTTATACTCCCACATATGCCAGATTCAGCAACGGATACGGCTTC
CCCAACTTGCCCACTTCCATACGTGTCCTCCTTACCAGAAATTTATCCTTAAGATCCCGAATCGTTTAAA
CTCGACTCTGGCTCTATCGAATCTCCGTCGTTTCGAGCTTACGCGAACAGCCGTGGCGCTCATTTGCTCG
TCGGGCATCGAATCTCGTCAGCTATCGTCAGCTTACCTTTTTGGCAGCGATCGCGGCTCCCGACATCTTG
GACCATTAGCTCCACAGGTATCTT
Features (pLannotate 1.2.2; 14 found; start..end, strand, type, name):
     46..92      -  terminator     T7 terminator: transcription terminator for bacteriophage T7 RNA polymerase
    110..158     -  polyA_signal   poly(A) signal: synthetic polyadenylation signal
    195..1373    +  promoter       EF-1α promoter: strong constitutive promoter for human elongation factor EF-1α
   1585..4005    +  CDS            L4: SHUT_ADE05 - Experimental evidence at protein level: Swiss-Prot protein existence level 1. Protein that inhibits host translation while promoting late viral translation by ribosome shunting. Blocks host cap-dependent translation by binding to eIF4G, displacing MKNK1 from cap initiation complexes and preventing EIF4E phosphorylation. Binds to the tripartite leader sequence of viral late mRNAs and recruits host eIF4G, PABPC1/poly-A binding protein and 40S ribosomes subunits on viral mRNAs, allowing ribosome shunting and efficient translation of late viral mRNAs even though conventional translati
   4059..4180    -  polyA_signal   SV40 poly(A) signal: SV40 polyadenylation signal
   4203..4272    -  CDS            large T antigen (fragment): large T antigen from SV40 (simian virus 40)
   4295..4341    +  terminator     T7 terminator: transcription terminator for bacteriophage T7 RNA polymerase
   4371..4507    +  terminator     rrnG terminator: transcription terminator from the E. coli ribosomal RNA rrnG operon (Albrechtsen et al., 1991)
   4552..4623    +  misc_feature   3' β-globin insulator: insulator downstream of the human β-globin locus (Farrell et al., 2002)
   4849..5437    -  rep_origin     ori: high-copy-number ColE1/pMB1/pBR322/pUC origin of replication
   5609..5673    -  CDS            bla(M) (fragment): β-lactamase lacking the signal sequence; bla(M); allows cytosolic expression of β-lactamase
   6183..7043    +  CDS            AmpR: β-lactamase; bla; confers resistance to ampicillin, carbenicillin, and related antibiotics
   7056..7192    +  terminator     rrnG terminator: transcription terminator from the E. coli ribosomal RNA rrnG operon (Albrechtsen et al., 1991)
   7344..41      +  misc_feature   5' β-globin insulator (across the origin): insulator upstream of the human β-globin locus (Farrell et al., 2002)
