[The description below was written by a language model from this plasmid's Addgene catalogue record and pLannotate feature annotations shown in this document.]
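Description:
JD135 is a mammalian expression plasmid built on the Twist Bioscience pTwist high-copy backbone and designed to express the adenoviral L4 100K protein on its own, outside the context of a full adenoviral helper plasmid. It is propagated in E. coli through a high-copy ColE1/pUC-type origin and selected with ampicillin via a β-lactamase (AmpR) gene. The sequenced record is about 7.4 kb. The backbone also carries bacterial transcription terminators (rrnG and T7 terminators), a synthetic poly(A) signal lying upstream of the promoter in the opposite orientation, and short 5' and 3' β-globin insulator elements. These presumably isolate the expression cassette from read-through transcription and neighbouring sequences.

The payload is a synthetic 100K open reading frame of roughly 2.4 kb, which the annotation matches to the human adenovirus 5 shutoff protein. It was inserted by Gibson assembly downstream of the strong constitutive human EF-1α promoter. An SV40 polyadenylation signal follows the coding sequence, though it is annotated on the reverse strand. The small adjacent large T antigen fragment is part of that SV40 region rather than a functional gene. No epitope tag, reporter or mammalian selection marker is annotated. In infected cells, 100K suppresses host cap-dependent translation by binding eIF4G and promotes ribosome shunting on viral late mRNAs carrying the tripartite leader.

The associated study sought the minimal set of adenoviral helper genes needed for AAV production in HEK293 cells. This suggests JD135 serves as a single-gene helper component, co-transfected to test the contribution of 100K to AAV vector production.
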