Addgene plasmid #229491: JD135
Purpose: Ef1a promoter driving expression of adenoviral 100k gene
Depositing lab: Nerea Zabaleta. Depositing organization: Schepens Eye Research Institute. Publication: E2A, VA RNA I, and L4-22k adenoviral helper genes are sufficient for AAV production in HEK293 cells. Doshi J, Couto E, Staiti J, Vandenberghe LH, Zabaleta N. Mol Ther Methods Clin Dev. 2024 Nov 13;32(4):101376. doi: 10.1016/j.omtm.2024.101376. eCollection 2024 Dec 12. PubMed 39670178.
Backbone
  Vector backbone: pTwist high copy
  Backbone manufacturer: Twist Bioscience
  Backbone size w/o insert (bp): 4947
  Vector type: Mammalian Expression, Adenoviral, AAV
Growth in bacteria
  Bacterial resistance: Ampicillin, 100 μg/mL
  Growth temperature: 37°C
  Growth strain: NEB Stable
  Copy number: High Copy
Gene/Insert
  Gene/Insert name: 100k
  Species: Synthetic
  Insert size (bp): 2481
  Promoter: Ef1a
  Cloning method: Gibson Cloning
Terms and licenses: Academic/Nonprofit Terms; Industry Terms: Not Available to Industry
Depositor comments: 5' Cloning Site: NcoI (Not Destroyed), 3' Cloning Site: NheI (Destroyed)
How to cite: JD135 was a gift from Nerea Zabaleta (Addgene plasmid # 229491 ; http://n2t.net/addgene:229491 ; RRID:Addgene_229491)
